Addgene plasmid #119630: pC0.123
Purpose: Level 0 Part. CDS
Depositing lab: Alistair McCormick. Depositing organization: University of Edinburgh. Publication: CyanoGate: A Modular Cloning Suite for Engineering Cyanobacteria Based on the Plant MoClo Syntax. Vasudevan R, Gale GAR, Schiavon AA, Puzorjov A, Malin J, Gillespie MD, Vavitsas K, Zulkower V, Wang B, Howe CJ, Lea-Smith DJ, McCormick AJ. Plant Physiol. 2019 May;180(1):39-55. doi: 10.1104/pp.18.01401. Epub 2019 Feb 28. PubMed 30819783.
Backbone
  Vector backbone: pICH41331
  Backbone size w/o insert (bp): 2247
  Vector type: Synthetic Biology
Growth in bacteria
  Bacterial resistance: Spectinomycin, 50 μg/mL
  Growth temperature: 37°C
  Growth strain: DH5alpha
  Copy number: High Copy
Gene/Insert
  Gene/Insert name: srRNA HFQ handle
  Insert size (bp): 79
  Cloning method: Restriction Enzyme; 5′ cloning site BpiI (destroyed during cloning); 3′ cloning site BpiI (destroyed during cloning)
  Sequencing primers: 5′ ttgagtgagctgataccgct; 3′ GTCTCATGAGCGGATACATATTTGAATG
Terms and licenses: Academic/Nonprofit Terms; Industry Terms: Not Available to Industry
Depositor comments: HFQ handle based on sRNA MicC from E. coli (see Fig. 1). Please visit https://www.biorxiv.org/content/10.1101/426700v1 for bioRxiv preprint.
How to cite: pC0.123 was a gift from Alistair McCormick (Addgene plasmid # 119630 ; http://n2t.net/addgene:119630 ; RRID:Addgene_119630)
