[The description below was written by a language model from this plasmid's Addgene catalogue record and pLannotate feature annotations shown in this document.]
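Description:
pC0.123 is a Level 0 part plasmid from the CyanoGate modular cloning toolkit, a Golden Gate system that extends the plant MoClo syntax to cyanobacterial engineering. It is built on the pICH41331 Level 0 acceptor backbone and is classed as a synthetic biology vector. It is propagated in E. coli at high copy from a ColE1/pUC-type origin of replication. Selection is with spectinomycin, conferred by the aadA aminoglycoside adenylyltransferase gene, which appears to be driven by the annotated bla (AmpR) promoter upstream. The short integrase and gentamicin acetyltransferase fragments annotated next to aadA are most likely non-functional remnants of the integron cassette from which the resistance marker was derived.

The payload is a 79 bp insert recorded as the "srRNA HFQ handle", which the depositor describes as based on the E. coli small RNA MicC. The automated annotation agrees, finding a MicC ncRNA match near the end of the sequence, although over a slightly longer span than the stated insert size. In natural sRNAs such as MicC, this scaffold region recruits the RNA chaperone Hfq, which stabilises the sRNA and promotes pairing with a target mRNA. A handle of this kind is typically fused to a custom antisense targeting sequence to make synthetic regulatory RNAs for gene knockdown. The part was inserted using BpiI sites that were destroyed during cloning, and it is catalogued in the CDS position of the syntax even though it encodes RNA rather than protein. It carries no promoter or terminator of its own, because it is meant to be combined with other Level 0 parts into higher-level transcription units. The record does not give the flanking fusion overhangs or the specific downstream assemblies.
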