Features (pLannotate 1.2.2; 6 found; start..end, strand, type, name):
    115..219     +  promoter       AmpR promoter: bla
    210..290     -  CDS            int (fragment): INT2_ECOLX - Protein inferred from homology: Swiss-Prot protein existence level 3. Putative integrase believed to be involved in the insertion of antibiotic resistance genes into plasmids and transposons. From Escherichia coli.
    378..434     +  CDS            GmR (fragment): gentamycin acetyltransferase; aacC1; confers resistance to gentamycin
    441..1229    +  CDS            aadA: S3AD_ECOLX - Experimental evidence at protein level: Swiss-Prot protein existence level 1. Mediates bacterial resistance to the antibiotics streptomycin and spectinomycin. From Escherichia coli.
   1403..1991    +  rep_origin     ori: high-copy-number ColE1/pMB1/pBR322/pUC origin of replication
   2202..2326    +  ncRNA          MicC: Accession: RF00121 - MicC RNA
>Addgene plasmid #119630 | pC0.123 | addgene full sequence | sequence record 236999 | Addgene NGS Result
ACGAAGTGGCTCTTCAGTGGACGAAAGGGCCTCGTGATACGCCTATTTTTATAGGTTAATGTCATGATAA
TAATGGTTTCTTAGACGTCAGGTGGCACTTTTCGGGGAAATGTGCGCGGAACCCCTATTTGTTTATTTTT
CTAAATACATTCAAATATGTATCCGCTCATGAGACAATAACCCTGATAAATGCTTCAATAATATTGAAAA
AGGAAGAGTATGCGCTCACGCAACTGGTCCAGAACCTTGACCGAACGCAGCGGTGGTAACGGCGCAGTGG
CGGTTTTCATGGCTTGTTATGACTGTTTTTTTTTGGGGTACAGTCTATGCCTCGGGCATCCAAGCAGCAA
GCGCGTTACGCCGTGGGTCGATGTTTGATGTTATGGAGCAGCAACGATGTTACGCAGCAGGGCAGTCGCC
CTAAAACAAAGTTAAACATCATGAGGGAAGCGGTGATCGCCGAAGTATCGACTCAACTATCAGAGGTAGT
TGGCGTCATCGAGCGCCATCTCGAACCGACGTTGCTGGCCGTACATTTGTACGGCTCCGCAGTGGATGGC
GGCCTGAAGCCACACAGCGATATTGATTTGCTGGTTACGGTGACCGTAAGGCTTGATGAAACAACGCGGC
GAGCTTTGATCAACGACCTTTTGGAAACTTCGGCTTCCCCTGGAGAGAGCGAGATTCTCCGCGCTGTAGA
AGTCACCATTGTTGTGCACGACGACATCATTCCGTGGCGTTATCCAGCTAAGCGCGAACTGCAATTTGGA
GAATGGCAGCGCAATGACATTCTTGCAGGTATCTTCGAGCCAGCCACGATCGACATTGATCTGGCTATCT
TGCTGACAAAAGCAAGAGAACATAGCGTTGCCTTGGTAGGTCCAGCGGCGGAGGAACTCTTTGATCCGGT
TCCTGAACAGGATCTATTTGAGGCGCTAAATGAAACCTTAACGCTATGGAACTCGCCGCCCGACTGGGCT
GGCGATGAGCGAAATGTAGTGCTTACGTTGTCCCGCATTTGGTACAGCGCAGTAACCGGCAAAATCGCGC
CGAAGGATGTCGCTGCCGACTGGGCAATGGAGCGCCTGCCGGCCCAGTATCAGCCCGTCATACTTGAAGC
TAGACAGGCTTATCTTGGACAAGAAGAAGATCGCTTGGCCTCGCGCGCAGATCAGTTGGAAGAATTTGTC
CATTACGTAAAAGGCGAGATCACCAAGGTAGTCGGCAAATAACTGTCAGACCAAGTTTACTCATATATAC
TTTAGATTGATTTAAAACTTCATTTTTAATTTAAAAGGATCTAGGTGAAGATCCTTTTTGATAATCTCAT
GACCAAAATCCCTTAACGTGAGTTTTCGTTCCACTGAGCGTCAGACCCCGTAGAAAAGATCAAAGGATCT
TCTTGAGATCCTTTTTTTCTGCGCGTAATCTGCTGCTTGCAAACAAAAAAACCACCGCTACCAGCGGTGG
TTTGTTTGCCGGATCAAGAGCTACCAACTCTTTTTCCGAAGGTAACTGGCTTCAGCAGAGCGCAGATACC
AAATACTGTTCTTCTAGTGTAGCCGTAGTTAGGCCACCACTTCAAGAACTCTGTAGCACCGCCTACATAC
CTCGCTCTGCTAATCCTGTTACCAGTGGCTGCTGCCAGTGGCGATAAGTCGTGTCTTACCGGGTTGGACT
CAAGACGATAGTTACCGGATAAGGCGCAGCGGTCGGGCTGAACGGGGGGTTCGTGCACACAGCCCAGCTT
GGAGCGAACGACCTACACCGAACTGAGATACCTACAGCGTGAGCTATGAGAAAGCGCCACGCTTCCCGAA
GGGAGAAAGGCGGACAGGTATCCGGTAAGCGGCAGGGTCGGAACAGGAGAGCGCACGAGGGAGCTTCCAG
GGGGAAACGCCTGGTATCTTTATAGTCCTGTCGGGTTTCGCCACCTCTGACTTGAGCGTCGATTTTTGTG
ATGCTCGTCAGGGGGGCGGAGCCTATGGAAAAACGCCAGCAACGCGGCCTTTTTACGGTTCCTGGCCTTT
TGCTGGCCTTTTGCTCACATGTTCTTTCCTGCGTTATCCCCTGATTCTGTGGATAACCGTATTACCGCCT
TTGAGTGAGCTGATACCGCTCGCCGCAGCCGAACGACCGAGCGCAGCGAGTCAGTGAGCGAGGAAGCGGA
AGAGCGCCCAATACGCAAACCGCCTCTCCCCGCGCGTTGGCCGATTCATTAATCACTCTGTGGTCTCTGT
TTCTGTTGGGCCATTGCATTGCCACTGATTTTCCAACATATAAAAAGACAAGCCCGAACAGTCGTCCGGG
CTTTTTTTCTCGAGCGCTAGAGACC
