>Addgene plasmid #119630 | pC0.123 | depositor partial sequence | sequence record 243483 | srRNA HFQ handle
TTTCTGTTGGGCCATTGCATTGCCACTGATTTTCCAACATATAAAAAGACAAGCCCGAACAGTCGTCCGG
GCTTTTTTTCTCGAG
